Addgene plasmid #78092: NADK2 gRNA (BRDN0001147240)
Purpose: 3rd generation lentiviral gRNA plasmid targeting human NADK2
Depositing lab: John Doench & David Root. Depositing organization: Broad Institute. Publication: Optimized sgRNA design to maximize activity and minimize off-target effects of CRISPR-Cas9. Doench JG, Fusi N, Sullender M, Hegde M, Vaimberg EW, Donovan KF, Smith I, Tothova Z, Wilen C, Orchard R, Virgin HW, Listgarten J, Root DE. Nat Biotechnol. 2016 Jan 18. doi: 10.1038/nbt.3437. PubMed 26780180.
Backbone
  Vector backbone: lentiGuide-Puro
  Backbone manufacturer: Zhang Lab (Addgene plasmid # 52963)
  Vector type: Mammalian Expression, Lentiviral, CRISPR
  Selectable markers: Puromycin
Growth in bacteria
  Bacterial resistance: Ampicillin, 100 μg/mL
  Growth temperature: 37°C
  Growth strain: DH5alpha
  Copy number: High Copy
Gene/Insert
  Gene/Insert name: NADK2 (alt names: NADK2; NM_001085411.2)
  gRNA/shRNA sequence: ACTAAATGAAGTCTTCATTG
  Species: H. sapiens (human)
  Entrez Gene: NADK2 (a.k.a. C5orf33, DECRD, MNADK, NADKD1)
  Promoter: hU6
  Cloning method: Unknown
  Sequencing primers: 5′ U6-F; 3′ pS2-R
Terms and licenses: Academic/Nonprofit Terms; Industry Terms: Not Available to Industry
Depositor comments: The gRNA was designed to target the following Genbank reference sequence(s): NM_001085411.2,NM_001287340.1,NM_001287341.1,NM_153013.4. Note that this plasmid does NOT contain Cas9. It should be used in conjunction with lentiCas9-Blast (Addgene #52962) or otherwise with cell lines already expressing Cas9. Browse the full kinome gRNA library at http://www.addgene.org/pooled-library/broadgpp-human-kinome/ or visit http://www.broadinstitute.org/rnai/public/ for detailed protocols and information.
How to cite: NADK2 gRNA (BRDN0001147240) was a gift from John Doench & David Root (Addgene plasmid # 78092 ; http://n2t.net/addgene:78092 ; RRID:Addgene_78092)
