[The description below was written by a language model from this plasmid's Addgene catalogue record and pLannotate feature annotations shown in this document.]
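Description:
NADK2 gRNA (BRDN0001147240) is a third-generation lentiviral single-guide RNA plasmid built on the lentiGuide-Puro backbone and designed to target human NADK2 (also known as C5orf33, MNADK or NADKD1). It is an individual clone corresponding to a guide from a human kinome CRISPR library. In bacteria the 8.3 kb plasmid is maintained at high copy through a ColE1/pUC-type origin and selected with ampicillin via the β-lactamase gene. An f1 origin, an SV40 origin and remnants of a lac/T7/T3 cloning region are also annotated in the backbone.

The viral transfer cassette begins with an RSV promoter fused to a truncated HIV-1 5' LTR, which makes genomic RNA production Tat-independent. This is followed by the Ψ packaging signal with a gag fragment, and the RRE for Rev-dependent nuclear export. Within the provirus, a human U6 RNA polymerase III promoter drives the NADK2-specific spacer joined to the Streptococcus pyogenes Cas9 guide scaffold. A cPPT/CTS element, which aids nuclear import of the viral genome, sits just downstream. A separate EF-1α promoter with its intron A expresses puromycin N-acetyltransferase for selection of transduced mammalian cells. The WPRE enhances transcript expression, and the cassette ends in a self-inactivating ΔU3 3' LTR, with an SV40 polyadenylation signal beyond it.

The plasmid does not encode Cas9. It is meant to be packaged into lentivirus and delivered to cells that already express Cas9, for example from a companion blasticidin-selectable Cas9 lentivector, to disrupt NADK2. According to the depositor, the guide was designed against several NADK2 reference transcripts.
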