Features (pLannotate 1.2.2; 29 found; start..end, strand, type, name):
     14..80      +  CDS            small t antigen (fragment): SV40 (simian virus 40) small t antigen
    106..317     +  promoter       EF-1α core promoter: core promoter for human elongation factor EF-1α
    318..1256    +  intron         EF-1α intron A: intron upstream of the start codon of human EF-1α
   1278..1877    +  CDS            PuroR (fragment): puromycin N-acetyltransferase; pac from Streptomyces; confers resistance to puromycin
   1893..2481    +  misc_feature   WPRE: woodchuck hepatitis virus posttranscriptional regulatory element
   2532..2551    +  misc_feature   cPPT/CTS (fragment): central polypurine tract and central termination sequence of HIV-1
   2553..2786    +  LTR            3' LTR (ΔU3): self-inactivating 3' long terminal repeat (LTR) from HIV-1
   2864..2985    +  polyA_signal   SV40 poly(A) signal: SV40 polyadenylation signal
   3025..3160    +  rep_origin     SV40 ori: SV40 origin of replication
   3181..3199    -  promoter       T7 promoter: promoter for bacteriophage T7 RNA polymerase
   3207..3362    +  CDS            lacZα (fragment): LacZα fragment of β-galactosidase; lacZ fragment
   3367..3795    +  rep_origin     f1 ori (sequence partly withheld): f1 bacteriophage origin of replication; arrow indicates direction of (+) strand synthesis
   3848..3952    +  promoter       AmpR promoter: bla
   3953..4813    +  CDS            AmpR: β-lactamase; bla; confers resistance to ampicillin, carbenicillin, and related antibiotics
   4984..5572    +  rep_origin     ori: high-copy-number ColE1/pMB1/pBR322/pUC origin of replication
   5755..5847    +  CDS            lacI (fragment): lac repressor; lacI; The lac repressor binds to the lac operator to inhibit transcription in E. coli. This inhibition can be relieved by adding lactose or isopropyl-β-D-thiogalactopyranoside (IPTG).
   5860..5881    +  protein_bind   CAP binding site: CAP binding activates transcription in the presence of cAMP. E. coli catabolite activator protein
   5896..5926    +  promoter       lac promoter: promoter for the E. coli lac operon
   5934..5950    +  protein_bind   lac operator: The lac repressor binds to the lac operator to inhibit transcription in E. coli. This inhibition can be relieved by adding lactose or isopropyl-β-D-thiogalactopyranoside (IPTG). lac repressor encoded by lacI
   5995..6013    +  promoter       T3 promoter: promoter for bacteriophage T3 RNA polymerase
   6041..6267    +  promoter       RSV promoter: Rous sarcoma virus enhancer/promoter
   6268..6448    +  LTR            5' LTR (truncated): truncated 5' long terminal repeat (LTR) from HIV-1
   6495..6620    +  misc_feature   HIV-1 Ψ: packaging signal of human immunodeficiency virus type 1
   6604..6967    +  CDS            HIV-1 gag (fragment): gag protein from human immunodeficiency virus 1; gag
   7113..7346    +  misc_feature   RRE: The Rev response element (RRE) of HIV-1 allows for Rev-dependent mRNA export from the nucleus to the cytoplasm.
   7723..7749    +  CDS            Rev (fragment): human immunodeficiency virus 1 (HIV-1) Rev protein; rev; enhances nuclear export of unspliced and incompletely spliced viral mRNAs
   7753..7993    +  promoter       U6 promoter: RNA polymerase III promoter for human U6 snRNA
   8023..8098    +  misc_RNA       gRNA scaffold: guide RNA scaffold for the Streptococcus pyogenes CRISPR/Cas9 system
   8154..8271    +  misc_feature   cPPT/CTS: central polypurine tract and central termination sequence of HIV-1
>Addgene plasmid #78092 | NADK2 gRNA (BRDN0001147240) | addgene full sequence | sequence record 188968 | Addgene Assembled Sequence
CCCGGGTGCAAAGATGGATAAAGTTTTAAACAGAGAGGAATCTTTGCAGCTAATGGACCTTCTAGGTCTT
GAAAGGAGTGGGAATTGGCTCCGGTGCCCGTCAGTGGGCAGAGCGCACATCGCCCACAGTCCCCGAGAAG
TTGGGGGGAGGGGTCGGCAATTGATCCGGTGCCTAGAGAAGGTGGCGCGGGGTAAACTGGGAAAGTGATG
TCGTGTACTGGCTCCGCCTTTTTCCCGAGGGTGGGGGAGAACCGTATATAAGTGCAGTAGTCGCCGTGAA
CGTTCTTTTTCGCAACGGGTTTGCCGCCAGAACACAGGTAAGTGCCGTGTGTGGTTCCCGCGGGCCTGGC
CTCTTTACGGGTTATGGCCCTTGCGTGCCTTGAATTACTTCCACCTGGCTGCAGTACGTGATTCTTGATC
CCGAGCTTCGGGTTGGAAGTGGGTGGGAGAGTTCGAGGCCTTGCGCTTAAGGAGCCCCTTCGCCTCGTGC
TTGAGTTGAGGCCTGGCCTGGGCGCTGGGGCCGCCGCGTGCGAATCTGGTGGCACCTTCGCGCCTGTCTC
GCTGCTTTCGATAAGTCTCTAGCCATTTAAAATTTTTGATGACCTGCTGCGACGCTTTTTTTCTGGCAAG
ATAGTCTTGTAAATGCGGGCCAAGATCTGCACACTGGTATTTCGGTTTTTGGGGCCGCGGGCGGCGACGG
GGCCCGTGCGTCCCAGCGCACATGTTCGGCGAGGCGGGGCCTGCGAGCGCGGCCACCGAGAATCGGACGG
GGGTAGTCTCAAGCTGGCCGGCCTGCTCTGGTGCCTGGCCTCGCGCCGCCGTGTATCGCCCCGCCCTGGG
CGGCAAGGCTGGCCCGGTCGGCACCAGTTGCGTGAGCGGAAAGATGGCCGCTTCCCGGCCCTGCTGCAGG
GAGCTCAAAATGGAGGACGCGGCGCTCGGGAGAGCGGGCGGGTGAGTCACCCACACAAAGGAAAAGGGCC
TTTCCGTCCTCAGCCGTCGCTTCATGTGACTCCACGGAGTACCGGGCGCCGTCCAGGCACCTCGATTAGT
TCTCGAGCTTTTGGAGTACGTCGTCTTTAGGTTGGGGGGAGGGGTTTTATGCGATGGAGTTTCCCCACAC
TGAGTGGGTGGAGACTGAAGTTAGGCCAGCTTGGCACTTGATGTAATTCTCCTTGGAATTTGCCCTTTTT
GAGTTTGGATCTTGGTTCATTCTCAAGCCTCAGACAGTGGTTCAAAGTTTTTTTCTTCCATTTCAGGTGT
CGTGACGTACGGCCACCATGACCGAGTACAAGCCCACGGTGCGCCTCGCCACCCGCGACGACGTCCCCAG
GGCCGTACGCACCCTCGCCGCCGCGTTCGCCGACTACCCCGCCACGCGCCACACCGTCGATCCGGACCGC
CACATCGAGCGGGTCACCGAGCTGCAAGAACTCTTCCTCACGCGCGTCGGGCTCGACATCGGCAAGGTGT
GGGTCGCGGACGACGGCGCCGCCGTGGCGGTCTGGACCACGCCGGAGAGCGTCGAAGCGGGGGCGGTGTT
CGCCGAGATCGGCCCGCGCATGGCCGAGTTGAGCGGTTCCCGGCTGGCCGCGCAGCAACAGATGGAAGGC
CTCCTGGCGCCGCACCGGCCCAAGGAGCCCGCGTGGTTCCTGGCCACCGTCGGAGTCTCGCCCGACCACC
AGGGCAAGGGTCTGGGCAGCGCCGTCGTGCTCCCCGGAGTGGAGGCGGCCGAGCGCGCCGGGGTGCCCGC
CTTCCTGGAGACCTCCGCGCCCCGCAACCTCCCCTTCTACGAGCGGCTCGGCTTCACCGTCACCGCCGAC
GTCGAGGTGCCCGAAGGACCGCGCACCTGGTGCATGACCCGCAAGCCCGGTGCCTGAACGCGTTAAGTCG
ACAATCAACCTCTGGATTACAAAATTTGTGAAAGATTGACTGGTATTCTTAACTATGTTGCTCCTTTTAC
GCTATGTGGATACGCTGCTTTAATGCCTTTGTATCATGCTATTGCTTCCCGTATGGCTTTCATTTTCTCC
TCCTTGTATAAATCCTGGTTGCTGTCTCTTTATGAGGAGTTGTGGCCCGTTGTCAGGCAACGTGGCGTGG
TGTGCACTGTGTTTGCTGACGCAACCCCCACTGGTTGGGGCATTGCCACCACCTGTCAGCTCCTTTCCGG
GACTTTCGCTTTCCCCCTCCCTATTGCCACGGCGGAACTCATCGCCGCCTGCCTTGCCCGCTGCTGGACA
GGGGCTCGGCTGTTGGGCACTGACAATTCCGTGGTGTTGTCGGGGAAATCATCGTCCTTTCCTTGGCTGC
TCGCCTGTGTTGCCACCTGGATTCTGCGCGGGACGTCCTTCTGCTACGTCCCTTCGGCCCTCAATCCAGC
GGACCTTCCTTCCCGCGGCCTGCTGCCGGCTCTGCGGCCTCTTCCGCGTCTTCGCCTTCGCCCTCAGACG
AGTCGGATCTCCCTTTGGGCCGCCTCCCCGCGTCGACTTTAAGACCAATGACTTACAAGGCAGCTGTAGA
TCTTAGCCACTTTTTAAAAGAAAAGGGGGGACTGGAAGGGCTAATTCACTCCCAACGAAGACAAGATCTG
CTTTTTGCTTGTACTGGGTCTCTCTGGTTAGACCAGATCTGAGCCTGGGAGCTCTCTGGCTAACTAGGGA
ACCCACTGCTTAAGCCTCAATAAAGCTTGCCTTGAGTGCTTCAAGTAGTGTGTGCCCGTCTGTTGTGTGA
CTCTGGTAACTAGAGATCCCTCAGACCCTTTTAGTCAGTGTGGAAAATCTCTAGCAGTACGTATAGTAGT
TCATGTCATCTTATTATTCAGTATTTATAACTTGCAAAGAAATGAATATCAGAGAGTGAGAGGAACTTGT
TTATTGCAGCTTATAATGGTTACAAATAAAGCAATAGCATCACAAATTTCACAAATAAAGCATTTTTTTC
ACTGCATTCTAGTTGTGGTTTGTCCAAACTCATCAATGTATCTTATCATGTCTGGCTCTAGCTATCCCGC
CCCTAACTCCGCCCATCCCGCCCCTAACTCCGCCCAGTTCCGCCCATTCTCCGCCCCATGGCTGACTAAT
TTTTTTTATTTATGCAGAGGCCGAGGCCGCCTCGGCCTCTGAGCTATTCCAGAAGTAGTGAGGAGGCTTT
TTTGGAGGCCTAGGGACGTACCCAATTCGCCCTATAGTGAGTCGTATTACGCGCGCTCACTGGCCGTCGT
TTTACAACGTCGTGACTGGGAAAACCCTGGCGTTACCCAACTTAATCGCCTTGCAGCACATCCCCCTTTC
GCCAGCTGGCGTAATAGCGAAGAGGCCCGCACCGATCGCCCTTCCCAACAGTTGCGCAGCCTGAATGGCG
AATGGG
[124 nt withheld, positions 3367-3490]
C
[91 nt withheld, positions 3492-3582]
A
[49 nt withheld, positions 3584-3632]
CCTTTGACGTTGGAGTCCACGTTCTTT
[37 nt withheld, positions 3660-3696]
ACCCTATCTCGGTCTATTCTTTTGATTTATAAGGGATTTTGCCGATTTCGGCCTATTGGTTAAAAAATGA
GCTGATTTAACAAAAATTTAACGCGAATTTTAACAAAATATTAACGCTTACAATTTAGGTGGCACTTTTC
GGGGAAATGTGCGCGGAACCCCTATTTGTTTATTTTTCTAAATACATTCAAATATGTATCCGCTCATGAG
ACAATAACCCTGATAAATGCTTCAATAATATTGAAAAAGGAAGAGTATGAGTATTCAACATTTCCGTGTC
GCCCTTATTCCCTTTTTTGCGGCATTTTGCCTTCCTGTTTTTGCTCACCCAGAAACGCTGGTGAAAGTAA
AAGATGCTGAAGATCAGTTGGGTGCACGAGTGGGTTACATCGAACTGGATCTCAACAGCGGTAAGATCCT
TGAGAGTTTTCGCCCCGAAGAACGTTTTCCAATGATGAGCACTTTTAAAGTTCTGCTATGTGGCGCGGTA
TTATCCCGTATTGACGCCGGGCAAGAGCAACTCGGTCGCCGCATACACTATTCTCAGAATGACTTGGTTG
AGTACTCACCAGTCACAGAAAAGCATCTTACGGATGGCATGACAGTAAGAGAATTATGCAGTGCTGCCAT
AACCATGAGTGATAACACTGCGGCCAACTTACTTCTGACAACGATCGGAGGACCGAAGGAGCTAACCGCT
TTTTTGCACAACATGGGGGATCATGTAACTCGCCTTGATCGTTGGGAACCGGAGCTGAATGAAGCCATAC
CAAACGACGAGCGTGACACCACGATGCCTGTAGCAATGGCAACAACGTTGCGCAAACTATTAACTGGCGA
ACTACTTACTCTAGCTTCCCGGCAACAATTAATAGACTGGATGGAGGCGGATAAAGTTGCAGGACCACTT
CTGCGCTCGGCCCTTCCGGCTGGCTGGTTTATTGCTGATAAATCTGGAGCCGGTGAGCGTGGGTCTCGCG
GTATCATTGCAGCACTGGGGCCAGATGGTAAGCCCTCCCGTATCGTAGTTATCTACACGACGGGGAGTCA
GGCAACTATGGATGAACGAAATAGACAGATCGCTGAGATAGGTGCCTCACTGATTAAGCATTGGTAACTG
TCAGACCAAGTTTACTCATATATACTTTAGATTGATTTAAAACTTCATTTTTAATTTAAAAGGATCTAGG
TGAAGATCCTTTTTGATAATCTCATGACCAAAATCCCTTAACGTGAGTTTTCGTTCCACTGAGCGTCAGA
CCCCGTAGAAAAGATCAAAGGATCTTCTTGAGATCCTTTTTTTCTGCGCGTAATCTGCTGCTTGCAAACA
AAAAAACCACCGCTACCAGCGGTGGTTTGTTTGCCGGATCAAGAGCTACCAACTCTTTTTCCGAAGGTAA
CTGGCTTCAGCAGAGCGCAGATACCAAATACTGTTCTTCTAGTGTAGCCGTAGTTAGGCCACCACTTCAA
GAACTCTGTAGCACCGCCTACATACCTCGCTCTGCTAATCCTGTTACCAGTGGCTGCTGCCAGTGGCGAT
AAGTCGTGTCTTACCGGGTTGGACTCAAGACGATAGTTACCGGATAAGGCGCAGCGGTCGGGCTGAACGG
GGGGTTCGTGCACACAGCCCAGCTTGGAGCGAACGACCTACACCGAACTGAGATACCTACAGCGTGAGCT
ATGAGAAAGCGCCACGCTTCCCGAAGGGAGAAAGGCGGACAGGTATCCGGTAAGCGGCAGGGTCGGAACA
GGAGAGCGCACGAGGGAGCTTCCAGGGGGAAACGCCTGGTATCTTTATAGTCCTGTCGGGTTTCGCCACC
TCTGACTTGAGCGTCGATTTTTGTGATGCTCGTCAGGGGGGCGGAGCCTATGGAAAAACGCCAGCAACGC
GGCCTTTTTACGGTTCCTGGCCTTTTGCTGGCCTTTTGCTCACATGTTCTTTCCTGCGTTATCCCCTGAT
TCTGTGGATAACCGTATTACCGCCTTTGAGTGAGCTGATACCGCTCGCCGCAGCCGAACGACCGAGCGCA
GCGAGTCAGTGAGCGAGGAAGCGGAAGAGCGCCCAATACGCAAACCGCCTCTCCCCGCGCGTTGGCCGAT
TCATTAATGCAGCTGGCACGACAGGTTTCCCGACTGGAAAGCGGGCAGTGAGCGCAACGCAATTAATGTG
AGTTAGCTCACTCATTAGGCACCCCAGGCTTTACACTTTATGCTTCCGGCTCGTATGTTGTGTGGAATTG
TGAGCGGATAACAATTTCACACAGGAAACAGCTATGACCATGATTACGCCAAGCGCGCAATTAACCCTCA
CTAAAGGGAACAAAAGCTGGAGCTGCAAGCTTAATGTAGTCTTATGCAATACTCTTGTAGTCTTGCAACA
TGGTAACGATGAGTTAGCAACATGCCTTACAAGGAGAGAAAAAGCACCGTGCATGCCGATTGGTGGAAGT
AAGGTGGTACGATCGTGCCTTATTAGGAAGGCAACAGACGGGTCTGACATGGATTGGACGAACCACTGAA
TTGCCGCATTGCAGAGATATTGTATTTAAGTGCCTAGCTCGATACATAAACGGGTCTCTCTGGTTAGACC
AGATCTGAGCCTGGGAGCTCTCTGGCTAACTAGGGAACCCACTGCTTAAGCCTCAATAAAGCTTGCCTTG
AGTGCTTCAAGTAGTGTGTGCCCGTCTGTTGTGTGACTCTGGTAACTAGAGATCCCTCAGACCCTTTTAG
TCAGTGTGGAAAATCTCTAGCAGTGGCGCCCGAACAGGGACTTGAAAGCGAAAGGGAAACCAGAGGAGCT
CTCTCGACGCAGGACTCGGCTTGCTGAAGCGCGCACGGCAAGAGGCGAGGGGCGGCGACTGGTGAGTACG
CCAAAAATTTTGACTAGCGGAGGCTAGAAGGAGAGAGATGGGTGCGAGAGCGTCAGTATTAAGCGGGGGA
GAATTAGATCGCGATGGGAAAAAATTCGGTTAAGGCCAGGGGGAAAGAAAAAATATAAATTAAAACATAT
AGTATGGGCAAGCAGGGAGCTAGAACGATTCGCAGTTAATCCTGGCCTGTTAGAAACATCAGAAGGCTGT
AGACAAATACTGGGACAGCTACAACCATCCCTTCAGACAGGATCAGAAGAACTTAGATCATTATATAATA
CAGTAGCAACCCTCTATTGTGTGCATCAAAGGATAGAGATAAAAGACACCAAGGAAGCTTTAGACAAGAT
AGAGGAAGAGCAAAACAAAAGTAAGACCACCGCACAGCAAGCGGCCGCTGATCTTCAGACCTGGAGGAGG
AGATATGAGGGACAATTGGAGAAGTGAATTATATAAATATAAAGTAGTAAAAATTGAACCATTAGGAGTA
GCACCCACCAAGGCAAAGAGAAGAGTGGTGCAGAGAGAAAAAAGAGCAGTGGGAATAGGAGCTTTGTTCC
TTGGGTTCTTGGGAGCAGCAGGAAGCACTATGGGCGCAGCGTCAATGACGCTGACGGTACAGGCCAGACA
ATTATTGTCTGGTATAGTGCAGCAGCAGAACAATTTGCTGAGGGCTATTGAGGCGCAACAGCATCTGTTG
CAACTCACAGTCTGGGGCATCAAGCAGCTCCAGGCAAGAATCCTGGCTGTGGAAAGATACCTAAAGGATC
AACAGCTCCTGGGGATTTGGGGTTGCTCTGGAAAACTCATTTGCACCACTGCTGTGCCTTGGAATGCTAG
TTGGAGTAATAAATCTCTGGAACAGATTTGGAATCACACGACCTGGATGGAGTGGGACAGAGAAATTAAC
AATTACACAAGCTTAATACACTCCTTAATTGAAGAATCGCAAAACCAGCAAGAAAAGAATGAACAAGAAT
TATTGGAATTAGATAAATGGGCAAGTTTGTGGAATTGGTTTAACATAACAAATTGGCTGTGGTATATAAA
ATTATTCATAATGATAGTAGGAGGCTTGGTAGGTTTAAGAATAGTTTTTGCTGTACTTTCTATAGTGAAT
AGAGTTAGGCAGGGATATTCACCATTATCGTTTCAGACCCACCTCCCAACCCCGAGGGGACCCAGAGAGG
GCCTATTTCCCATGATTCCTTCATATTTGCATATACGATACAAGGCTGTTAGAGAGATAATTAGAATTAA
TTTGACTGTAAACACAAAGATATTAGTACAAAATACGTGACGTAGAAAGTAATAATTTCTTGGGTAGTTT
GCAGTTTTAAAATTATGTTTTAAAATGGACTATCATATGCTTACCGTAACTTGAAAGTATTTCGATTTCT
TGGCTTTATATATCTTGTGGAAAGGACGAAACACCGACTAAATGAAGTCTTCATTGGTTTTAGAGCTAGA
AATAGCAAGTTAAAATAAGGCTAGTCCGTTATCAACTTGAAAAAGTGGCACCGAGTCGGTGCTTTTTTAA
GCTTGGCGTAACTAGATCTTGAGACAAATGGCAGTATTCATCCACAATTTTAAAAGAAAAGGGGGGATTG
GGGGGTACAGTGCAGGGGAAAGAATAGTAGACATAATAGCAACAGACATACAAACTAAAGAATTACAAAA
ACAAATTACAAAAATTCAAAATTTTCGGGTTTATTACAGGGACAGCAGAGATCCACTTTGGCGCCGGCTC
GAGGGGG
