>Addgene plasmid #78092 | NADK2 gRNA (BRDN0001147240) | depositor partial sequence | sequence record 145551 | Target Sequence
ACTAAATGAAGTCTTCATTG
