>Addgene plasmid #78092 | NADK2 gRNA (BRDN0001147240) | addgene partial sequence | sequence record 188967 | hU6-F
CGCTAGAAAGTAATAATTTCTTGGGTAGTTTGCAGTTTTAAAATTATGTTTTAAAATGGACTATCATATG
CTTACCGTAACTTGAAAGTATTTCGATTTCTTGGCTTTATATATCTTGTGGAAAGGACGAAACACCGACT
AAATGAAGTCTTCATTGGTTTTAGAGCTAGAAATAGCAAGTTAAAATAAGGCTAGTCCGTTATCAACTTG
AAAAAGTGGCACCGAGTCGGTGCTTTTTTAAGCTTGGCGTAACTAGATCTTGAGACAAATGGCAGTATTC
ATCCACAATTTTAAAAGAAAAGGGGGGATTGGGGGGTACAGTGCAGGGGAAAGAATAGTAGACATAATAG
CAACAGACATACAAACTAAAGAATTACAAAAACAAATTACAAAAATTCAAAATTTTCGGGTTTATTACAG
GGACAGCAGAGATCCACTTTGGCGCCGGCTCGAGGGGGCCCGGGTGCAAAGATGGATAAAGTTTTAAACA
GAGAGGAATCTTTGCAGCTAATGGACCTTCTAGGTCTTGAAAGGAGTGGGAATTGGCTCCGGTGCCCGTC
AGTGGGCAGA
